Addgene plasmid #179067: pBBK83 pHomL-RPL18Bp-ERG6-Link-Scarlet(rfp)-SSA1t-HomR (AmpR)
Purpose: Vector containing a yeast integration cassette for RPL18B-driven expression of ERG6-Link-Scarlet(rfp), a marker for the lipid droplet
Depositing lab: Vincent Martin. Depositing organization: Concordia University. Publication: The MyLo CRISPR-Cas9 Toolkit: A Markerless Yeast Localization and Overexpression CRISPR-Cas9 Toolkit. Bean BDM, Whiteway M, Martin VJJ. G3 (Bethesda). 2022 Jun 16. pii: 6609175. doi: 10.1093/g3journal/jkac154. PubMed 35708612.
Backbone
  Vector backbone: pYTK089 (ColE1, AmpR)
  Vector type: Yeast Expression
Growth in bacteria
  Bacterial resistance: Ampicillin, 100 μg/mL
  Growth temperature: 37°C
  Growth strain: DH5alpha
  Copy number: High Copy
Gene/Insert
  Gene/Insert name: RPL18Bp-ERG6-Link-Scarlet(rfp)
  Species: S. cerevisiae (budding yeast)
  Cloning method: Restriction Enzyme; 5′ cloning site Unknown (unknown if destroyed); 3′ cloning site Unknown (unknown if destroyed)
Terms and licenses: Academic/Nonprofit Terms; Industry Terms: Not Available to Industry
Depositor comments: Part of the Markerless Yeast Localization and Overexpression (MyLO) CRISPR-Cas9 Toolkit. Vector cloned using BsaI Golden Gate cloning
How to cite: pBBK83 pHomL-RPL18Bp-ERG6-Link-Scarlet(rfp)-SSA1t-HomR (AmpR) was a gift from Vincent Martin (Addgene plasmid # 179067 ; http://n2t.net/addgene:179067 ; RRID:Addgene_179067)
