[The description below was written by a language model from this plasmid's Addgene catalogue record and pLannotate feature annotations shown in this document.]
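Description:
pBBK83 pHomL-RPL18Bp-ERG6-Link-Scarlet(rfp)-SSA1t-HomR is a 6.8 kb yeast expression plasmid built on the pYTK089 backbone and assembled by BsaI Golden Gate cloning. It belongs to the Markerless Yeast Localization and Overexpression (MyLO) CRISPR-Cas9 toolkit. In E. coli it is maintained at high copy through a ColE1/pUC-type origin and selected with ampicillin via the β-lactamase gene and its native promoter. The plasmid is not designed to replicate in yeast. Instead, it carries an integration cassette bounded by left and right homology arms (HomL and HomR). The annotation detects only short fragments of ARS1 and of the HIS3 promoter and coding sequence on either side of the expression unit. These appear to lie within the flanking homology regions rather than forming a functional yeast origin or auxotrophic marker, although the record does not define the arms or the genomic target locus.

The payload is the S. cerevisiae ERG6 coding sequence, which encodes the sterol C-24 methyltransferase. It is joined through a linker to a red fluorescent protein that the feature table identifies as mScarlet-I. According to the construct name, expression is driven by the RPL18B promoter and terminated by the SSA1 terminator, though neither element is annotated in the feature table. The record describes the Erg6–Scarlet fusion as a marker for the lipid droplet. The cassette is therefore intended for chromosomal integration, with no yeast selection marker as the toolkit's name implies and presumably via Cas9-stimulated homologous recombination. The resulting strains have red-labelled lipid droplets for use as a reference compartment in live-cell localization and co-localization studies.
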