Features (pLannotate 1.2.2; 10 found; start..end, strand, type, name):
      1..861     -  CDS            AmpR: β-lactamase; bla; confers resistance to ampicillin, carbenicillin, and related antibiotics
    862..966     -  promoter       AmpR promoter: bla
   1069..1657    +  rep_origin     ori: high-copy-number ColE1/pMB1/pBR322/pUC origin of replication
   2391..2510    +  rep_origin     ARS1 (fragment): S. cerevisiae autonomously replicating sequence ARS1/ARS416
   2515..2561    +  promoter       HIS3 promoter (fragment): S. cerevisiae HIS3
   2562..2624    +  CDS            HIS3 (fragment): imidazoleglycerol-phosphate dehydratase, required for histidine biosynthesis; S. cerevisiae HIS3; yeast auxotrophic marker
   3528..4670    +  CDS            ERG6: ERG6_YEAST - Also known as ISE1, LIS1, SED6. Experimental evidence at protein level: Swiss-Prot protein existence level 1. Catalyzes the methyl transfer from S-adenosyl-methionine to the C-24 of zymosterol to form fecosterol. From Saccharomyces cerevisiae (strain ATCC 204508 / S288c) (Baker's yeast).
   4704..5399    +  CDS            mScarlet-I: mScarlet-I is a basic (constitutively fluorescent) red fluorescent protein published in 2016, derived from synthetic construct. It is reported to be a rapidly-maturing monomer with moderate acid sensitivity.
   6445..6471    +  rep_origin     ARS1 (fragment): S. cerevisiae autonomously replicating sequence ARS1/ARS416
   6568..6689    +  CDS            HIS3 (fragment): imidazoleglycerol-phosphate dehydratase, required for histidine biosynthesis; S. cerevisiae HIS3; yeast auxotrophic marker
>Addgene plasmid #179067 | pBBK83 pHomL-RPL18Bp-ERG6-Link-Scarlet(rfp)-SSA1t-HomR (AmpR) | addgene full sequence | sequence record 360916 | Addgene NGS Result
TTACCAATGCTTAATCAGTGAGGCACCTATCTCAGCGATCTGTCTATTTCGTTCATCCATAGTTGCCTGA
CTCCCCGTCGTGTAGATAACTACGATACGGGAGGGCTTACCATCTGGCCCCAGTGCTGCAATGATACCGC
GGGACCCACGCTCACCGGCTCCAGATTTATCAGCAATAAACCAGCCAGCCGGAAGGGCCGAGCGCAGAAG
TGGTCCTGCAACTTTATCCGCCTCCATCCAGTCTATTAATTGTTGCCGGGAAGCTAGAGTAAGTAGTTCG
CCAGTTAATAGTTTGCGCAACGTTGTTGCCATTGCTACAGGCATCGTGGTGTCACGCTCGTCGTTTGGTA
TGGCTTCATTCAGCTCCGGTTCCCAACGATCAAGGCGAGTTACATGATCCCCCATGTTGTGCAAAAAAGC
GGTTAGCTCCTTCGGTCCTCCGATCGTTGTCAGAAGTAAGTTGGCCGCAGTGTTATCACTCATGGTTATG
GCAGCACTGCATAATTCTCTTACTGTCATGCCATCCGTAAGATGCTTTTCTGTGACTGGTGAGTACTCAA
CCAAGTCATTCTGAGAATAGTGTATGCGGCGACCGAGTTGCTCTTGCCCGGCGTCAATACGGGATAATAC
CGCGCCACATAGCAGAACTTTAAAAGTGCTCATCATTGGAAAACGTTCTTCGGGGCGAAAACTCTCAAGG
ATCTTACCGCTGTTGAGATCCAGTTCGATGTAACCCACTCGTGCACCCAACTGATCTTCAGCATCTTTTA
CTTTCACCAGCGTTTCTGGGTGAGCAAAAACAGGAAGGCAAAATGCCGCAAAAAAGGGAATAAGGGCGAC
ACGGAAATGTTGAATACTCATACTCTTCCTTTTTCAATATTATTGAAGCATTTATCAGGGTTATTGTCTC
ATGAGCGGATACATATTTGAATGTATTTAGAAAAATAAACAAATAGGGGTTCCGCGCACATTTCCCCGAA
AAGTGCCACCTGTCATGACCAAAATCCCTTAACGTGAGTTTTCGTTCCACTGAGCGTCAGACCCCGTAGA
AAAGATCAAAGGATCTTCTTGAGATCCTTTTTTTCTGCGCGTAATCTGCTGCTTGCAAACAAAAAAACCA
CCGCTACCAGCGGTGGTTTGTTTGCCGGATCAAGAGCTACCAACTCTTTTTCCGAAGGTAACTGGCTTCA
GCAGAGCGCAGATACCAAATACTGTTCTTCTAGTGTAGCCGTAGTTAGGCCACCACTTCAAGAACTCTGT
AGCACCGCCTACATACCTCGCTCTGCTAATCCTGTTACCAGTGGCTGCTGCCAGTGGCGATAAGTCGTGT
CTTACCGGGTTGGACTCAAGACGATAGTTACCGGATAAGGCGCAGCGGTCGGGCTGAACGGGGGGTTCGT
GCACACAGCCCAGCTTGGAGCGAACGACCTACACCGAACTGAGATACCTACAGCGTGAGCTATGAGAAAG
CGCCACGCTTCCCGAAGGGAGAAAGGCGGACAGGTATCCGGTAAGCGGCAGGGTCGGAACAGGAGAGCGC
ACGAGGGAGCTTCCAGGGGGAAACGCCTGGTATCTTTATAGTCCTGTCGGGTTTCGCCACCTCTGACTTG
AGCGTCGATTTTTGTGATGCTCGTCAGGGGGGCGGAGCCTATGGAAAAACGCCAGCAACGCGGCCTTTTT
ACGGTTCCTGGCCTTTTGCTGGCCTTTTGCTCACATGTTCTTTCCTGCGTTATCCCCTGATTCTGTGGAT
AACCGTGCGGCCGCCAATGTTATCTATTGGCAGATGTTCATACGGGGCTTTCAAATATTGATGAAATTAT
GTGATGTTTAGAAGAAGATTCGAACTGTTTTCAGTAGATTTGGTAACTGTGCAACCATAACTCATGCCCC
CTATTTATCGGCATTGAGATTGTAAAGGAAGTAAAACGCATTTTTGCAGATCTGTTCTCTTATGTATTTT
TAATCGTCCTTGTATGGAAGTATCAAAGGGGACGTTCTTCACCTCCTTGGAAAACGCAAACTTTCTTTTT
GCCTATCACAGTATCTTATCGAGCTAACTATTTTCGACACACATGAAAAAGCAGAAATATTAACGAAAAA
GAAAAGAAAGACCATGTCATGTACGGGCAATCAGAATATGCAAGATGAGCGGGAACGGGCGAAATGTGCA
CGCGCACAACTTACGAAACGCGGATGAGTCACTGACAGCCACCGCAGAGGTTCTGACTCCTACTGAGCTC
TATTGGAGGTGGCAGAACCGGTAATCCCACAGTGAGCAACTTGACAAACCAACAGATATAGGCTGTGTCT
TAAAATATACCATCCAATACCTTGATGAACTTTTCAAAGATGACTAAAATAAGTGAAATTTCAACATTAA
CTTCGAGCTGTAAACACAGTGGTTTCTTTGCATAAACACCATCAGCCTCAAGTCGTCAAGTAAAGATTTC
GTGTTCATGCAGATAGATAACAATCTATATGTTGATAATTAGCGTTGCCTCATCAATGCGTACACGAAGA
ATATACTAAAAAATGAGCAGGCAAGATAAACGAAGGCAAAGATGACAGAGCAGAAAGCCCTAGTAAAGCG
TATTACAAATGAAACCAAGATTCAGATTGCGATCCCTGAATTCGCATCTAGATGGTAGAGCCACAAACAG
CCGGTACAAGCAACGATCTCCAGGACCATCTGAATCATGCGCGGATGACACGAACTCACGACGGCGATCA
CAGACATTAACCCACAGTACAGACACTGCGACAACGTGGCAATTCGTCGCAATACCGTCTCACTGAACTG
GCCGATAATTGCAGACGAACGAAGAGGATGTCCAATATTTTTTTTAAGGAATAAGGATACTTCAAGACTA
GATTCCCCCCTGCATTCCCATCAGAACCGTAAACCTTGGCGCTTTCCTTGGGAAGTATTCAAGAAGTGCC
TTGTCCGGTTTCTGTGGCTCACAAACCAGCGCGCCCGATATGGCTTTCTTTTCACTTATGAATGTACCAG
TACGGGACAATTAGAACGCTCCTGTAACAATCTCTTTGCAAATGTGGGGTTACATTCTAACCATGTCACA
CTGCTGACGAAATTCAAAGTAAAAAAAAATGGGACCACGTCTTGAGAACGATAGATTTTCTTTATTTTAC
ATTGAACAGTCGTTGTCTCAGCGCGCTTTATGTTTTCATTCATACTTCATATTATAAAATAACAAAAGAA
GAATTTCATATTCACGCCCAAGAAATCAGGCTGCTTTCCAAATGCAATTGACACTTCATTAGCCATCACA
CAAAACTCTTTCTTGCTGGAGCTTCTTTTAAAAAAGACCTCAGTACACCAAACACGTTACCCGACCTCGT
TATTTTACGACAACTATGATAAAATTCTGAAGAAAAAATAAAAAAATTTTCATACTTCTTGCTTTTATTT
AAACCATTGAATGATTTCTTTTGAACAAAACTACCTGTTTCACCAAAGGAAATAGAAAGAAAAAATCAAT
TAGAAGAAAACAAAAAACAAAAGATCTATGAGTGAAACAGAATTGAGAAAAAGACAGGCCCAATTCACTA
GGGAGTTACATGGTGATGATATTGGTAAAAAGACAGGTTTGAGTGCATTGATGTCGAAGAACAACTCTGC
CCAAAAGGAAGCCGTTCAGAAGTACTTGAGAAATTGGGATGGTAGAACCGATAAAGATGCCGAAGAACGT
CGTCTTGAGGATTATAATGAAGCCACACATTCCTACTATAACGTCGTTACAGATTTCTATGAATATGGTT
GGGGTTCCTCTTTCCATTTCAGCAGATTTTATAAAGGTGAGAGTTTCGCTGCCTCGATAGCAAGACATGA
ACATTATTTAGCTTACAAGGCTGGTATTCAAAGAGGCGATTTAGTTCTCGACGTTGGTTGTGGTGTTGGG
GGCCCAGCAAGAGAGATTGCAAGATTTACCGGTTGTAACGTCATCGGTCTAAACAATAACGATTACCAAA
TTGCCAAGGCAAAATATTACGCTAAAAAATACAATTTGAGTGACCAAATGGACTTTGTAAAGGGTGATTT
CATGAAAATGGATTTCGAAGAAAACACTTTCGACAAAGTTTATGCAATTGAGGCCACATGTCACGCTCCA
AAATTAGAAGGTGTATACAGCGAAATCTACAAGGTTTTGAAACCGGGTGGTACCTTTGCTGTTTACGAAT
GGGTAATGACTGATAAATATGACGAAAACAATCCTGAACATAGAAAGATCGCTTATGAAATTGAACTAGG
TGATGGTATCCCAAAGATGTTCCATGTCGACGTGGCTAGGAAAGCATTGAAGAACTGTGGTTTCGAAGTC
CTCGTTAGCGAAGACCTGGCGGACAATGATGATGAAATCCCTTGGTATTACCCATTAACTGGTGAGTGGA
AGTACGTTCAAAACTTAGCTAATTTGGCCACATTTTTCAGAACTTCTTACTTGGGTAGACAATTTACTAC
AGCAATGGTTACTGTAATGGAAAAATTAGGTCTAGCCCCAGAAGGTTCCAAGGAAGTTACTGCTGCTCTA
GAAAATGCTGCGGTTGGTTTAGTTGCCGGTGGTAAGTCCAAGTTATTCACTCCAATGATGCTTTTCGTCG
CTAGGAAGCCAGAAAACGCCGAAACCCCCTCCCAAACTTCCCAAGAAGCAACTCAAGGATCCGGTCCTTC
TGGCCCAACTGGCATGGTTAGTAAAGGTGAAGCTGTTATAAAAGAATTCATGAGGTTTAAAGTTCATATG
GAAGGTTCAATGAATGGTCATGAATTTGAAATTGAAGGTGAAGGTGAAGGTAGACCATATGAAGGTACAC
AAACTGCTAAATTGAAAGTTACTAAAGGTGGTCCATTACCATTTTCTTGGGATATTTTGTCTCCACAATT
CATGTATGGTTCTAGAGCTTTTATTAAGCATCCAGCTGATATTCCAGATTATTATAAACAATCTTTTCCT
GAAGGTTTTAAATGGGAAAGAGTTATGAATTTCGAAGATGGTGGTGCTGTTACTGTTACTCAAGATACTT
CTTTGGAAGATGGTACTTTAATCTATAAAGTTAAATTGAGAGGTACTAATTTTCCACCAGATGGTCCAGT
TATGCAAAAGAAAACTATGGGTTGGGAAGCATCTACTGAAAGATTGTATCCAGAAGATGGTGTTTTGAAA
GGAGACATTAAGATGGCTTTGAGATTGAAAGATGGTGGTCGGTACCTGGCCGACTTCAAGACCACCTATA
AAGCTAAAAAACCAGTTCAAATGCCAGGTGCATATAATGTTGATAGAAAGTTAGATATAACGTCGCATAA
CGAGGACTATACTGTAGTTGAACAATATGAACGTAGTGAAGGTAGACATAGTACCGGAGGAATGGATGAA
TTGTATAAATAGCTCGAGTGGCGCCAATTGGTGCGGCAATTGATAATAACGAAAATGTCTTTTAATGATC
TGGGTATAATGAGGAATTTTCCGAACGTTTTTACTTTATATATATATATACATGTAACATATATTCTATA
CGCTATAGAGAAAGGAAATTTTTCAATTAAAAAAAAAATAGAGAAAGAGTTTCACTTCTTGATTATCGCT
AACACTAATGGTTGAAGTACTGCTACTTTAATTTTATGCTGCCAATGAGACGACGGGGTCATCACGGCTC
ATCATGCGCCAAACAAATGTGTGCAATACACGCTCGGATGACTGCATGATGACCGCACTGACTGGGGACA
GCAGATCCACCTAAGCCTGTGAGAGAAGCAGACACCCGACAGATCAAGGCAGTTAACTAGTGCACTGCAG
TACAAATCGTCCCCAACAAAAGTGGGCTCTCAAAATTCATCACATTTAAATGCATATAGGAAGAGCAACA
GTTGGTTTGCATCTGATGTTCCTTAAAGATTTCGACATAATGTGCGAAGTAGATCCCTTCAGCACTGTAC
TTGTTTTTGCGACTAGATTGTAAATCATTCTTTATTTAATCTCTTTCTTTAACTACTGCTTAAAGTATAA
TTTGGTCCGTAGTTTAATAACTATACTAAGCGAACGCTCTCTCGAAATTTTTCTTAACGCGTCCTTGTAC
TGCGTCTAACGCTTTTGCCACTTGGATTTCTATTATAGGAAATAGTCTCACTTACTGGGCGACGAATTTT
CGCGTTTTGATGAAGCACAGGAAGAATTTCTTTATGCTCAGAAGTTTGACAGCAAGCAAGTTCATCATTC
GAACTAGCCTTATTGTTTTAGTTCAGTGACAGCGAACTGCCGTACTCGATGCTTTATTTCTCACGGTAGA
GCGGAAGAACAGATAGATCCCTACATATTGCTACCACTTCTATTACACAATAGTTTCAATAGCTTGCAGC
GTAGCTAAACTCTAAAATTTATCTAAATCACTCATATAAACCGAACCCTTCCCCTTCCGCTTATAGTACA
GCTGATGCTCCTTCACTATTTTAACATGTGGAATTCTTGAAAGAATGAAATCGCCATGCCAAGCCATCAC
ACGGTCTTTTATGCAATTGATTGACCGCCTGCAACACATAGGCAGTAAAATTTTTACAAGCAGTAGCAGA
ACAGGCCACACAATCGCAAGTGATTAACGTCCACACAGGTATAGGGTTTCTGGACCATATGATACATGCT
CTGGCCAAGCATTCCGGCTGGTCGCTAATCGTTGAGTGCCGAGCGGCCGCGATTATCAAAAAGGATCTTC
ACCTAGATCCTTTTAAATTAAAAATGAAGTTTTAAATCAATCTAAAGTATATATGAGTAAACTTGGTCTG
ACAG
